>Addgene plasmid #184014 | pcDNA-Prom1 D-2 | addgene full sequence | sequence record 362431 | Addgene NGS Result
GACGGATCGGGAGATCTCCCGATCCCCTATGGTGCACTCTCAGTACAATCTGCTCTGATGCCGCATAGTT
AAGCCAGTATCTGCTCCCTGCTTGTGTGTTGGAGGTCGCTGAGTAGTGCGCGAGCAAAATTTAAGCTACA
ACAAGGCAAGGCTTGACCGACAATTGCATGAAGAATCTGCTTAGGGTTAGGCGTTTTGCGCTGCTTCGCG
ATGTACGGGCCAGATATACGCGTTGACATTGATTATTGACTAGTTATTAATAGTAATCAATTACGGGGTC
ATTAGTTCATAGCCCATATATGGAGTTCCGCGTTACATAACTTACGGTAAATGGCCCGCCTGGCTGACCG
CCCAACGACCCCCGCCCATTGACGTCAATAATGACGTATGTTCCCATAGTAACGCCAATAGGGACTTTCC
ATTGACGTCAATGGGTGGAGTATTTACGGTAAACTGCCCACTTGGCAGTACATCAAGTGTATCATATGCC
AAGTACGCCCCCTATTGACGTCAATGACGGTAAATGGCCCGCCTGGCATTATGCCCAGTACATGACCTTA
TGGGACTTTCCTACTTGGCAGTACATCTACGTATTAGTCATCGCTATTACCATGGTGATGCGGTTTTGGC
AGTACATCAATGGGCGTGGATAGCGGTTTGACTCACGGGGATTTCCAAGTCTCCACCCCATTGACGTCAA
TGGGAGTTTGTTTTGGCACCAAAATCAACGGGACTTTCCAAAATGTCGTAACAACTCCGCCCCATTGACG
CAAATGGGCGGTAGGCGTGTACGGTGGGAGGTCTATATAAGCAGAGCTCTCTGGCTAACTAGAGAACCCA
CTGCTTACTGGCTTATCGAAATTAATACGACTCACTATAGGGAGACCCAAGCTGGGCCACCATGGCTCTC
GTCTTCAGTGCCCTGCTGTTACTGGGGCTGTGTGGAAAGATCTCTTCAGAAGGTCAGCCTGCATTCCATA
ACACTCCTGGGGCTATGAATTATGAATTGCCTACCACCAAATATGAGACCCAAGATACCTTCAATGCTGG
GATTGTTGGCCCTCTCTACAAAATGGTGCACATCTTCCTCAACGTGGTCCAGCCGAATGACTTCCCTCTA
GATTTGATCAAAAAACTCATACAGAACAAGAACTTTGACATCTCAGTTGATTCCAAGGAGCCAGAAATCA
TAGTCTTGGCTCTGAAGATTGCCCTCTATGAGATCGGAGTCCTTATCTGCGCCATCCTGGGACTGCTGTT
CATTATCCTCATGCCTCTGGTGGGCTGCTTCTTTTGTATGTGCCGTTGCTGCAACAAATGCGGCGGAGAG
ATGCACCAGCGGCAGAAGCAGAATGCGCCATGCAGGAGGAAGTGCTTGGGCCTCTCCCTCCTGGTGATTT
GTCTGCTCATGAGCCTTGGCATTATATATGGCTTTGTGGCTAACCAGCAGACCAGGACTCGGATCAAAGG
GACCCAGAAACTGGCAAAGAGCAATTTCAGAGACTTTCAAACACTCCTGACTGAAACACCAAAGCAAATT
GACTATGTAGTGGAGCAGTACACCAACACCAAGAACAAGGCATTCTCAGACCTGGATGGCATCGGCTCCG
TGCTGGGAGGCAGAATAAAGGACCAACTAAAACCCAAAGTAACTCCTGTCCTCGAAGAGATTAAGGCCAT
GGCGACAGCCATCAAACAGACCAAGGATGCCCTGCAGAACATGAGCAGCAGCCTGAAAAGTCTCCAAGAT
GCAGCCACCCAGCTCAATACCAACCTGAGCTCTGTGAGAAACAGCATCGAGAATTCGCTCAGCAGCAGTG
ACTGTACCTCAGATCCAGCCAGCAAGATCTGCGATAGCATCAGACCAAGCCTAAGCAGTCTGGGGAGCAG
CCTCAATTCAAGTCAGCTCCCATCAGTGGATAGAGAACTCAACACTGTTACTGAAGTCGACAAAACTGAT
CTGGAGAGCCTCGTCAAAAGGGGGTATACGACAATTGATGAAATACCCAATACAATACAAAACCAAACTG
TGGATGTCATCAAAGACGTCAAAAATACCTTGGACTCCATTAGCTCCAACATTAAGGACATGAGCCAAAG
TATTCCTATTGAGGATATGCTGTTACAGGTCTCCCATTACCTTAATAACAGCAACAGATACTTAAACCAG
GAGCTGCCCAAGCTGGAAGAATATGACTCGTACTGGTGGCTGGGTGGCTTGATTGTCTGCTTTCTGCTGA
CTCTCATTGTGACCTTCTTTTTCCTGGGCTTGCTGTGTGGTGTGTTTGGCTATGACAAGCATGCCACCCC
AACTAGAAGAGGCTGTGTGTCCAACACTGGAGGCATCTTCCTCATGGCTGGGGTTGGATTCGGCTTCCTT
TTTTGCTGGATATTGATGATCCTTGTGGTTCTTACGTTTGTTGTTGGTGCAAATGTGGAAAAGTTGCTCT
GCGAACCTTATGAAAACAAGAAATTATTACAGGTTTTGGACACTCCCTATCTGCTCAAGGAACAATGGCA
ATTTTATCTTTCTGGCATGCTATTCAATAACCCAGACATTAACATGACCTTTGAGCAAGTCTACAGGGAT
TGCAAAAGAGGTCGAGGTATATATGCTGCTTTTCAGCTTGAGAATGTCGTCAACGTCAGTGATCATTTCA
ACATTGACCAGATTTCTGAAAACATAAATACGGAGTTGGAAAACCTGAATGTGAACATTGATAGCATTGA
ACTGTTGGATAACACAGGAAGGAAGAGCCTCGAGGACTTTGCACATTCTGGGATAGATACAATCGATTAT
TCCACATACTTGAAGGAGACTGAGAAATCCCCTACTGAAGTGAATCTGCTGACATTTGCCTCTACCCTGG
AAGCAAAAGCAAACCAGTTGCCTGAAGGAAAGCTGAAACAGCTCCTCCCTCCTGTGCAGCAATCACTGAA
TACGTTAAGACAAAGTGTCTGGACCCTCCAGCAAACAAGCAACAAGTTGCCGGAGAAAGTGAAGAAGATC
CTTGCCTCTTTGGACTCTGTTCAGCATTTCCTCACCAATAACGTTTCCCTCATCGTTATCGGGGAAACGA
AGAAGTTTGGGAAAACAATACTAGGCTACTTTGAACATTATCTGCACTGGGTCTTTTATGCCATCACAGA
GAAGATGACATCCTGCAAACCCATGGCCACCGCGATGGACTCTGCTGTTAATGGCATTCTGTGTGGCTAT
GTTGCGGACCCTCTGAATTTGTTCTGGTTCGGCATAGGGAAAGCCACGGTGCTCTTACTTCCGGCTGTAA
TCATTGCTATCAAGCTGGCCAAGTACTATCGCAGGATGGATTCAGAGGATGTATACGACGACCCGTCTCG
ATACGACTACAAAGACGATGACGACAAGTGAGTCTAGAGGGCCCGTTTAAACCCGCTGATCAGCCTCGAC
TGTGCCTTCTAGTTGCCAGCCATCTGTTGTTTGCCCCTCCCCCGTGCCTTCCTTGACCCTGGAAGGTGCC
ACTCCCACTGTCCTTTCCTAATAAAATGAGGAAATTGCATCGCATTGTCTGAGTAGGTGTCATTCTATTC
TGGGGGGTGGGGTGGGGCAGGACAGCAAGGGGGAGGATTGGGAAGACAATAGCAGGCATGCTGGGGATGC
GGTGGGCTCTATGGCTTCTGAGGCGGAAAGAACCAGCTGGGGCTCTAGGGGGTATCCCC
[124 nt withheld, positions 3700-3823]
C
[91 nt withheld, positions 3825-3915]
A
[49 nt withheld, positions 3917-3965]
CCTTTGACGTTGGAGTCCACGTTCTTT
[37 nt withheld, positions 3993-4029]
ACCCTATCTCGGTCTATTCTTTTGATTTATAAGGGATTTTGCCGATTTCGGCCTATTGGTTAAAAAATGA
GCTGATTTAACAAAAATTTAACGCGAATTAATTCTGTGGAATGTGTGTCAGTTAGGGTGTGGAAAGTCCC
CAGGCTCCCCAGCAGGCAGAAGTATGCAAAGCATGCATCTCAATTAGTCAGCAACCAGGTGTGGAAAGTC
CCCAGGCTCCCCAGCAGGCAGAAGTATGCAAAGCATGCATCTCAATTAGTCAGCAACCATAGTCCCGCCC
CTAACTCCGCCCATCCCGCCCCTAACTCCGCCCAGTTCCGCCCATTCTCCGCCCCATGGCTGACTAATTT
TTTTTATTTATGCAGAGGCCGAGGCCGCCTCTGCCTCTGAGCTATTCCAGAAGTAGTGAGGAGGCTTTTT
TGGAGGCCTAGGCTTTTGCAAAAAGCTCCCGGGAGCTTGTATATCCATTTTCGGATCTGATCAAGAGACA
GGATGAGGATCGTTTCGCATGATTGAACAAGATGGATTGCACGCAGGTTCTCCGGCCGCTTGGGTGGAGA
GGCTATTCGGCTATGACTGGGCACAACAGACAATCGGCTGCTCTGATGCCGCCGTGTTCCGGCTGTCAGC
GCAGGGGCGCCCGGTTCTTTTTGTCAAGACCGACCTGTCCGGTGCCCTGAATGAACTGCAGGACGAGGCA
GCGCGGCTATCGTGGCTGGCCACGACGGGCGTTCCTTGCGCAGCTGTGCTCGACGTTGTCACTGAAGCGG
GAAGGGACTGGCTGCTATTGGGCGAAGTGCCGGGGCAGGATCTCCTGTCATCTCACCTTGCTCCTGCCGA
GAAAGTATCCATCATGGCTGATGCAATGCGGCGGCTGCATACGCTTGATCCGGCTACCTGCCCATTCGAC
CACCAAGCGAAACATCGCATCGAGCGAGCACGTACTCGGATGGAAGCCGGTCTTGTCGATCAGGATGATC
TGGACGAAGAGCATCAGGGGCTCGCGCCAGCCGAACTGTTCGCCAGGCTCAAGGCGCGCATGCCCGACGG
CGAGGATCTCGTCGTGACCCATGGCGATGCCTGCTTGCCGAATATCATGGTGGAAAATGGCCGCTTTTCT
GGATTCATCGACTGTGGCCGGCTGGGTGTGGCGGACCGCTATCAGGACATAGCGTTGGCTACCCGTGATA
TTGCTGAAGAGCTTGGCGGCGAATGGGCTGACCGCTTCCTCGTGCTTTACGGTATCGCCGCTCCCGATTC
GCAGCGCATCGCCTTCTATCGCCTTCTTGACGAGTTCTTCTGAGCGGGACTCTGGGGTTCGAAATGACCG
ACCAAGCGACGCCCAACCTGCCATCACGAGATTTCGATTCCACCGCCGCCTTCTATGAAAGGTTGGGCTT
CGGAATCGTTTTCCGGGACGCCGGCTGGATGATCCTCCAGCGCGGGGATCTCATGCTGGAGTTCTTCGCC
CACCCCAACTTGTTTATTGCAGCTTATAATGGTTACAAATAAAGCAATAGCATCACAAATTTCACAAATA
AAGCATTTTTTTCACTGCATTCTAGTTGTGGTTTGTCCAAACTCATCAATGTATCTTATCATGTCTGTAT
ACCGTCGACCTCTAGCTAGAGCTTGGCGTAATCATGGTCATAGCTGTTTCCTGTGTGAAATTGTTATCCG
CTCACAATTCCACACAACATACGAGCCGGAAGCATAAAGTGTAAAGCCTGGGGTGCCTAATGAGTGAGCT
AACTCACATTAATTGCGTTGCGCTCACTGCCCGCTTTCCAGTCGGGAAACCTGTCGTGCCAGCTGCATTA
ATGAATCGGCCAACGCGCGGGGAGAGGCGGTTTGCGTATTGGGCGCTCTTCCGCTTCCTCGCTCACTGAC
TCGCTGCGCTCGGTCGTTCGGCTGCGGCGAGCGGTATCAGCTCACTCAAAGGCGGTAATACGGTTATCCA
CAGAATCAGGGGATAACGCAGGAAAGAACATGTGAGCAAAAGGCCAGCAAAAGGCCAGGAACCGTAAAAA
GGCCGCGTTGCTGGCGTTTTTCCATAGGCTCCGCCCCCCTGACGAGCATCACAAAAATCGACGCTCAAGT
CAGAGGTGGCGAAACCCGACAGGACTATAAAGATACCAGGCGTTTCCCCCTGGAAGCTCCCTCGTGCGCT
CTCCTGTTCCGACCCTGCCGCTTACCGGATACCTGTCCGCCTTTCTCCCTTCGGGAAGCGTGGCGCTTTC
TCATAGCTCACGCTGTAGGTATCTCAGTTCGGTGTAGGTCGTTCGCTCCAAGCTGGGCTGTGTGCACGAA
CCCCCCGTTCAGCCCGACCGCTGCGCCTTATCCGGTAACTATCGTCTTGAGTCCAACCCGGTAAGACACG
ACTTATCGCCACTGGCAGCAGCCACTGGTAACAGGATTAGCAGAGCGAGGTATGTAGGCGGTGCTACAGA
GTTCTTGAAGTGGTGGCCTAACTACGGCTACACTAGAAGAACAGTATTTGGTATCTGCGCTCTGCTGAAG
CCAGTTACCTTCGGAAAAAGAGTTGGTAGCTCTTGATCCGGCAAACAAACCACCGCTGGTAGCGGTGGTT
TTTTTGTTTGCAAGCAGCAGATTACGCGCAGAAAAAAAGGATCTCAAGAAGATCCTTTGATCTTTTCTAC
GGGGTCTGACGCTCAGTGGAACGAAAACTCACGTTAAGGGATTTTGGTCATGAGATTATCAAAAAGGATC
TTCACCTAGATCCTTTTAAATTAAAAATGAAGTTTTAAATCAATCTAAAGTATATATGAGTAAACTTGGT
CTGACAGTTACCAATGCTTAATCAGTGAGGCACCTATCTCAGCGATCTGTCTATTTCGTTCATCCATAGT
TGCCTGACTCCCCGTCGTGTAGATAACTACGATACGGGAGGGCTTACCATCTGGCCCCAGTGCTGCAATG
ATACCGCGAGACCCACGCTCACCGGCTCCAGATTTATCAGCAATAAACCAGCCAGCCGGAAGGGCCGAGC
GCAGAAGTGGTCCTGCAACTTTATCCGCCTCCATCCAGTCTATTAATTGTTGCCGGGAAGCTAGAGTAAG
TAGTTCGCCAGTTAATAGTTTGCGCAACGTTGTTGCCATTGCTACAGGCATCGTGGTGTCACGCTCGTCG
TTTGGTATGGCTTCATTCAGCTCCGGTTCCCAACGATCAAGGCGAGTTACATGATCCCCCATGTTGTGCA
AAAAAGCGGTTAGCTCCTTCGGTCCTCCGATCGTTGTCAGAAGTAAGTTGGCCGCAGTGTTATCACTCAT
GGTTATGGCAGCACTGCATAATTCTCTTACTGTCATGCCATCCGTAAGATGCTTTTCTGTGACTGGTGAG
TACTCAACCAAGTCATTCTGAGAATAGTGTATGCGGCGACCGAGTTGCTCTTGCCCGGCGTCAATACGGG
ATAATACCGCGCCACATAGCAGAACTTTAAAAGTGCTCATCATTGGAAAACGTTCTTCGGGGCGAAAACT
CTCAAGGATCTTACCGCTGTTGAGATCCAGTTCGATGTAACCCACTCGTGCACCCAACTGATCTTCAGCA
TCTTTTACTTTCACCAGCGTTTCTGGGTGAGCAAAAACAGGAAGGCAAAATGCCGCAAAAAAGGGAATAA
GGGCGACACGGAAATGTTGAATACTCATACTCTTCCTTTTTCAATATTATTGAAGCATTTATCAGGGTTA
TTGTCTCATGAGCGGATACATATTTGAATGTATTTAGAAAAATAAACAAATAGGGGTTCCGCGCACATTT
CCCCGAAAAGTGCCACCTGACGTC
Features (pLannotate 1.2.2; 20 found; start..end, strand, type, name):
     28..80      -  misc_feature   bom (fragment): basis of mobility region from pBR322
    235..614     +  enhancer       CMV enhancer: human cytomegalovirus immediate early enhancer
    615..818     +  promoter       CMV promoter: human cytomegalovirus (CMV) immediate early promoter
    814..847     +  LTR            5' LTR (truncated) (fragment): truncated 5' long terminal repeat (LTR) from HIV-1
    863..881     +  promoter       T7 promoter: promoter for bacteriophage T7 RNA polymerase
    902..3352    +  CDS            Prom1 (fragment): PROM1_MOUSE - Also known as Prom, Proml1. Experimental evidence at protein level: Swiss-Prot protein existence level 1. May play a role in cell differentiation, proliferation and apoptosis. Binds cholesterol in cholesterol-containing plasma membrane microdomains and may play a role in the organization of the apical plasma membrane in epithelial cells. During early retinal development acts as a key regulator of disk morphogenesis (PubMed:19228982). Involved in regulation of MAPK and Akt signaling pathways. In neuroblastoma cells suppresses cell differentiation such as neurite outgrowth in a RET
   3430..3654    +  polyA_signal   bGH poly(A) signal: bovine growth hormone polyadenylation signal
   3658..3679    +  promoter       SV40 promoter (fragment): SV40 enhancer and early promoter
   3700..4128    +  rep_origin     f1 ori (sequence partly withheld): f1 bacteriophage origin of replication; arrow indicates direction of (+) strand synthesis
   4142..4471    +  promoter       SV40 promoter: SV40 enhancer and early promoter
   4538..5329    +  CDS            neo: KKA2_KLEPN - Also known as kan, nptII. Experimental evidence at protein level: Swiss-Prot protein existence level 1. Resistance to kanamycin, neomycin, paromomycin, ribostamycin, butirosin and gentamicin B. From Klebsiella pneumoniae.
   5353..5511    +  CDS            ble (fragment): BLE_KLEPN - Experimental evidence at protein level: Swiss-Prot protein existence level 1. Binding protein with a strong affinity to the bleomycin family of antibiotics. Binds to CL990; an antimitotic-antibiotic compound. From Klebsiella pneumoniae.
   5506..5627    +  polyA_signal   SV40 poly(A) signal: SV40 polyadenylation signal
   5700..5716    -  protein_bind   lac operator: The lac repressor binds to the lac operator to inhibit transcription in E. coli. This inhibition can be relieved by adding lactose or isopropyl-β-D-thiogalactopyranoside (IPTG). lac repressor encoded by lacI
   5724..5754    -  promoter       lac promoter: promoter for the E. coli lac operon
   5769..5790    -  protein_bind   CAP binding site: CAP binding activates transcription in the presence of cAMP. E. coli catabolite activator protein
   5803..5895    -  CDS            lacI (fragment): lac repressor; lacI; The lac repressor binds to the lac operator to inhibit transcription in E. coli. This inhibition can be relieved by adding lactose or isopropyl-β-D-thiogalactopyranoside (IPTG).
   6078..6666    -  rep_origin     ori: high-copy-number ColE1/pMB1/pBR322/pUC origin of replication
   6837..7697    -  CDS            AmpR: β-lactamase; bla; confers resistance to ampicillin, carbenicillin, and related antibiotics
   7698..7802    -  promoter       AmpR promoter: bla
