[The description below was written by a language model from this plasmid's Addgene catalogue record and pLannotate feature annotations shown in this document.]
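Description:
pcDNA-Prom1 D-2 is a mammalian expression plasmid built on the Invitrogen pcDNA3.1(+) backbone, about 7.8 kb in the sequenced record. It carries a mutant cDNA of mouse Prom1 (prominin-1, also known as CD133). In E. coli it is maintained at high copy through a ColE1/pUC-type origin and selected with ampicillin via the β-lactamase gene and its native promoter. An f1 origin is also present. For selection in mammalian cells, the backbone provides a neomycin phosphotransferase cassette driven by the SV40 enhancer/early promoter and terminated by the SV40 polyadenylation signal. Several short annotated fragments (truncated HIV-1 LTR, ble, lacI, bom) appear to be partial sequence matches within the backbone rather than functional parts.

The insert is transcribed from the human CMV immediate-early enhancer and promoter and terminated by the bovine growth hormone polyadenylation signal. A T7 promoter sits just upstream of the coding region. The open reading frame derives from the Prom1 SV8 splice variant, originally taken from an MGC cDNA clone, and was assembled by Gibson cloning between the NheI site (destroyed) and the XbaI site (retained). It lacks exon 19a (amino acids 696–701) and also carries a deletion of amino acids 671–685. The catalogue lists a C-terminal Flag tag, although the feature table does not annotate it separately. The associated publication concerns the structural epitope recognised by the 13A4 monoclonal antibody on mouse PROM1. This suggests the construct is one of a set of deletion mutants expressed in cultured cells to map antibody binding, with the Flag tag allowing detection independent of that epitope.
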