Addgene plasmid #184014: pcDNA-Prom1 D-2
Purpose: Mammalian Flag tagged expression clone for the mouse Prom1 splicing variant SV8 (GenBank accession BC028286). Deletion of exon 19a (amino acids 696-701), and deletion of amino acids 671 to 685.
Depositing lab: Peter Stoilov. Depositing organization: West Virginia State University. Publication: The mAB 13A4 monoclonal antibody to the mouse PROM1 protein recognizes a structural epitope. Matalkah F, Rhodes S, Ramamurthy V, Stoilov P. PLoS One. 2022 Oct 10;17(10):e0274958. doi: 10.1371/journal.pone.0274958. eCollection 2022. PubMed 36215230.
Backbone
  Vector backbone: pcDNA3.1(+)
  Backbone manufacturer: Invitrogen
  Vector type: Mammalian Expression
Growth in bacteria
  Bacterial resistance: Ampicillin, 100 μg/mL
  Growth temperature: 37°C
  Growth strain: DH5alpha
  Copy number: High Copy
Gene/Insert
  Gene/Insert name: Prom1 SV8(-Ex19a) D-2
  Species: M. musculus (mouse)
  Mutation: Deletion of exon 19a (amino acids 696-701), and deletion of amino acids 671 to 685.
  Entrez Gene: Prom1 (a.k.a. 4932416E19Rik, AC133, CD133, Prom, Prom-1, Proml1)
  Tag / fusion protein: Flag (C terminal on insert)
  Cloning method: Gibson Cloning
Resource information
  A portion of this plasmid was derived from a plasmid made by: Derived from MGC clone ID: 4502359
Terms and licenses: Academic/Nonprofit Terms; Industry Terms: Not Available to Industry
Depositor comments: 5' Cloning Site: NheI (destroyed during cloning), 3' Cloning Site: XbaI (not destroyed). Please visit https://doi.org/10.1101/2022.03.04.482347 for bioRxiv preprint.
How to cite: pcDNA-Prom1 D-2 was a gift from Peter Stoilov (Addgene plasmid # 184014 ; http://n2t.net/addgene:184014 ; RRID:Addgene_184014)
